Addgene plasmid #142431: TFORF2477
Purpose: Lentiviral vector for overexpressing transcription factor ORFs with unique 24-bp barcodes. Barcodes facilitate identification of transcription factors in pooled screens.
Depositing lab: Feng Zhang. Depositing organization: Broad Institute. Publication: A transcription factor atlas of directed differentiation. Joung J, Ma S, Tay T, Geiger-Schuller KR, Kirchgatterer PC, Verdine VK, Guo B, Arias-Garcia MA, Allen WE, Singh A, Kuksenko O, Abudayyeh OO, Gootenberg JS, Fu Z, Macrae RK, Buenrostro JD, Regev A, Zhang F. Cell. 2023 Jan 5;186(1):209-229.e26. doi: 10.1016/j.cell.2022.11.026. PubMed 36608654.
Backbone
  Vector backbone: pLX_TRC317
  Backbone manufacturer: Broad Institute Genetic Perturbation Platform
  Backbone size w/o insert (bp): 8264
  Vector type: Mammalian Expression, Lentiviral
  Selectable markers: Puromycin
Growth in bacteria
  Bacterial resistance: Ampicillin, 100 μg/mL
  Growth temperature: 37°C
  Growth strain: NEB Stable
  Copy number: High Copy
Gene/Insert
  Gene/Insert name: OXSR1
  Species: H. sapiens (human)
  Insert size (bp): 1685
  Entrez Gene: OXSR1 (a.k.a. OSR1)
  Promoter: EF1a
  Cloning method: Unknown
  Sequencing primers: 5′ GGGTGGAGACTGAAGTTAGGCCAG; 3′ CACATAGCGTAAAAGGAGCAACATAG
Terms and licenses: Academic/Nonprofit Terms; Industry Terms: Not Available to Industry
Depositor comments: NM_005109,ENST00000311806 . The transcription factor ORF portion of this plasmid was synthesized by Genewiz. Please test multiple small colonies in case of plasmid recombination. To make this collection available in a timely manner, a portion of this collection was not fully sequenced by Addgene. If an Addgene verified full plasmid sequence is not available, please contact us prior to placing an order to request the full sequence.
How to cite: TFORF2477 was a gift from Feng Zhang (Addgene plasmid # 142431 ; http://n2t.net/addgene:142431 ; RRID:Addgene_142431)
