[The description below was written by a language model from this plasmid's Addgene catalogue record and pLannotate feature annotations shown in this document.]
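Description:
TFORF2477 is a third-generation-style, self-inactivating lentiviral expression plasmid built on the pLX_TRC317 backbone. It belongs to a barcoded library of human transcription factor ORFs made for overexpression studies and pooled screens. It is propagated in E. coli through a high-copy ColE1/pUC-type origin with ampicillin selection (AmpR under its own bla promoter). The backbone also carries an f1 origin and leftover cloning-vector elements: lac promoter/operator, a lacZα fragment, and T7 and T3 promoters. The depositor notes that the plasmid can recombine, as is common for LTR-containing vectors.

The viral genome is transcribed from an RSV promoter fused to a truncated HIV-1 5' LTR. Downstream lie the Ψ packaging signal with a gag fragment, the RRE for Rev-dependent nuclear export, a cPPT/CTS, and a ΔU3 3' LTR followed by an SV40 poly(A) signal. Two expression units sit between the LTRs. In the first, an SV40 early promoter/origin region drives puromycin N-acetyltransferase, which allows selection of transduced mammalian cells. In the second, the strong constitutive EF-1α promoter drives the human OXSR1 (OSR1) coding sequence, which was made synthetically and corresponds to the reference transcript cited by the depositor. A WPRE downstream of the ORF enhances transcript stability and expression.

According to the catalogue entry, each library member carries a unique 24-bp barcode for identifying the ORF in pooled experiments. The feature table does not annotate it, so its position cannot be stated, although a short stretch annotated partly as a U6 promoter fragment lies between the ORF and the WPRE. No epitope tag or fluorescent reporter is recorded. The construct is used to produce lentivirus for stable OXSR1 overexpression, either individually or in pooled directed-differentiation screens.
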