Features (pLannotate 1.2.2; 31 found; start..end, strand, type, name):
      5..231     +  promoter       RSV promoter: Rous sarcoma virus enhancer/promoter
    232..412     +  LTR            5' LTR (truncated): truncated 5' long terminal repeat (LTR) from HIV-1
    459..584     +  misc_feature   HIV-1 Ψ: packaging signal of human immunodeficiency virus type 1
    568..931     +  CDS            HIV-1 gag (fragment): gag protein from human immunodeficiency virus 1; gag
   1077..1310    +  misc_feature   RRE: The Rev response element (RRE) of HIV-1 allows for Rev-dependent mRNA export from the nucleus to the cytoplasm.
   1687..1713    +  CDS            Rev (fragment): human immunodeficiency virus 1 (HIV-1) Rev protein; rev; enhances nuclear export of unspliced and incompletely spliced viral mRNAs
   1720..1743    +  promoter       SV40 promoter (fragment): SV40 early promoter
   1744..1815    +  promoter       SV40 promoter (fragment): SV40 enhancer and early promoter
   1839..1974    +  rep_origin     SV40 ori: SV40 origin of replication
   2020..2616    +  CDS            PuroR (fragment): puromycin N-acetyltransferase; pac from Streptomyces; confers resistance to puromycin
   2665..2782    +  misc_feature   cPPT/CTS: central polypurine tract and central termination sequence of HIV-1
   2847..2913    +  CDS            small t antigen (fragment): SV40 (simian virus 40) small t antigen
   2920..4098    +  promoter       EF-1α promoter: strong constitutive promoter for human elongation factor EF-1α
   4115..5695    +  CDS            OXSR1: OXSR1_HUMAN - Also known as KIAA1101 From Homo sapiens (Human).
   5711..5764    +  promoter       U6 promoter (fragment): RNA polymerase III promoter for human U6 snRNA
   5806..6394    +  misc_feature   WPRE: woodchuck hepatitis virus posttranscriptional regulatory element
   6445..6464    +  misc_feature   cPPT/CTS (fragment): central polypurine tract and central termination sequence of HIV-1
   6466..6699    +  LTR            3' LTR (ΔU3): self-inactivating 3' long terminal repeat (LTR) from HIV-1
   6777..6898    +  polyA_signal   SV40 poly(A) signal: SV40 polyadenylation signal
   6938..7073    +  rep_origin     SV40 ori: SV40 origin of replication
   7094..7112    -  promoter       T7 promoter: promoter for bacteriophage T7 RNA polymerase
   7120..7275    +  CDS            lacZα (fragment): LacZα fragment of β-galactosidase; lacZ fragment
   7280..7708    +  rep_origin     f1 ori (sequence partly withheld): f1 bacteriophage origin of replication; arrow indicates direction of (+) strand synthesis
   7761..7865    +  promoter       AmpR promoter: bla
   7866..8726    +  CDS            AmpR: β-lactamase; bla; confers resistance to ampicillin, carbenicillin, and related antibiotics
   8897..9485    +  rep_origin     ori: high-copy-number ColE1/pMB1/pBR322/pUC origin of replication
   9668..9760    +  CDS            lacI (fragment): lac repressor; lacI; The lac repressor binds to the lac operator to inhibit transcription in E. coli. This inhibition can be relieved by adding lactose or isopropyl-β-D-thiogalactopyranoside (IPTG).
   9773..9794    +  protein_bind   CAP binding site: CAP binding activates transcription in the presence of cAMP. E. coli catabolite activator protein
   9809..9839    +  promoter       lac promoter: promoter for the E. coli lac operon
   9847..9863    +  protein_bind   lac operator: The lac repressor binds to the lac operator to inhibit transcription in E. coli. This inhibition can be relieved by adding lactose or isopropyl-β-D-thiogalactopyranoside (IPTG). lac repressor encoded by lacI
   9908..9926    +  promoter       T3 promoter: promoter for bacteriophage T3 RNA polymerase
>Addgene plasmid #142431 | TFORF2477 | addgene full sequence | sequence record 397245 | Addgene NGS Result
TTAATGTAGTCTTATGCAATACTCTTGTAGTCTTGCAACATGGTAACGATGAGTTAGCAACATGCCTTAC
AAGGAGAGAAAAAGCACCGTGCATGCCGATTGGTGGAAGTAAGGTGGTACGATCGTGCCTTATTAGGAAG
GCAACAGACGGGTCTGACATGGATTGGACGAACCACTGAATTGCCGCATTGCAGAGATATTGTATTTAAG
TGCCTAGCTCGATACATAAACGGGTCTCTCTGGTTAGACCAGATCTGAGCCTGGGAGCTCTCTGGCTAAC
TAGGGAACCCACTGCTTAAGCCTCAATAAAGCTTGCCTTGAGTGCTTCAAGTAGTGTGTGCCCGTCTGTT
GTGTGACTCTGGTAACTAGAGATCCCTCAGACCCTTTTAGTCAGTGTGGAAAATCTCTAGCAGTGGCGCC
CGAACAGGGACTTGAAAGCGAAAGGGAAACCAGAGGAGCTCTCTCGACGCAGGACTCGGCTTGCTGAAGC
GCGCACGGCAAGAGGCGAGGGGCGGCGACTGGTGAGTACGCCAAAAATTTTGACTAGCGGAGGCTAGAAG
GAGAGAGATGGGTGCGAGAGCGTCAGTATTAAGCGGGGGAGAATTAGATCGCGATGGGAAAAAATTCGGT
TAAGGCCAGGGGGAAAGAAAAAATATAAATTAAAACATATAGTATGGGCAAGCAGGGAGCTAGAACGATT
CGCAGTTAATCCTGGCCTGTTAGAAACATCAGAAGGCTGTAGACAAATACTGGGACAGCTACAACCATCC
CTTCAGACAGGATCAGAAGAACTTAGATCATTATATAATACAGTAGCAACCCTCTATTGTGTGCATCAAA
GGATAGAGATAAAAGACACCAAGGAAGCTTTAGACAAGATAGAGGAAGAGCAAAACAAAAGTAAGACCAC
CGCACAGCAAGCGGCCGCTGATCTTCAGACCTGGAGGAGGAGATATGAGGGACAATTGGAGAAGTGAATT
ATATAAATATAAAGTAGTAAAAATTGAACCATTAGGAGTAGCACCCACCAAGGCAAAGAGAAGAGTGGTG
CAGAGAGAAAAAAGAGCAGTGGGAATAGGAGCTTTGTTCCTTGGGTTCTTGGGAGCAGCAGGAAGCACTA
TGGGCGCAGCGTCAATGACGCTGACGGTACAGGCCAGACAATTATTGTCTGGTATAGTGCAGCAGCAGAA
CAATTTGCTGAGGGCTATTGAGGCGCAACAGCATCTGTTGCAACTCACAGTCTGGGGCATCAAGCAGCTC
CAGGCAAGAATCCTGGCTGTGGAAAGATACCTAAAGGATCAACAGCTCCTGGGGATTTGGGGTTGCTCTG
GAAAACTCATTTGCACCACTGCTGTGCCTTGGAATGCTAGTTGGAGTAATAAATCTCTGGAACAGATTTG
GAATCACACGACCTGGATGGAGTGGGACAGAGAAATTAACAATTACACAAGCTTAATACACTCCTTAATT
GAAGAATCGCAAAACCAGCAAGAAAAGAATGAACAAGAATTATTGGAATTAGATAAATGGGCAAGTTTGT
GGAATTGGTTTAACATAACAAATTGGCTGTGGTATATAAAATTATTCATAATGATAGTAGGAGGCTTGGT
AGGTTTAAGAATAGTTTTTGCTGTACTTTCTATAGTGAATAGAGTTAGGCAGGGATATTCACCATTATCG
TTTCAGACCCACCTCCCAACCCCGAGGGGACCCATGCATTGCATCTCAATTAGTCAGCAACCAGGTGTGG
AAAGTCCCCAGGCTCCCCAGCAGGCAGAAGTATGCAAAGCATGCGTCTCAATTAGTCAGCAACCATAGTC
CCGCCCCTAACTCCGCCCATCCCGCCCCTAACTCCGCCCAGTTCCGCCCATTCTCCGCCCCATGGCTGAC
TAATTTTTTTTATTTATGCAGAGGCCGAGGCCGCCTCGGCCTCTGAGCTATTCCAGAAGTAGTGAGGAGG
CTTTTTTGGAGGCCTAGGCTTTTGCAAAAAGCTTTCTAGAGGTACCACCGGAGCTTACCATGACCGAGTA
CAAGCCCACGGTGCGCCTCGCCACCCGCGACGACGTCCCCAGGGCCGTACGCACCCTCGCCGCCGCGTTC
GCCGACTACCCCGCCACGCGCCACACCGTCGATCCGGACCGCCACATCGAGCGGGTCACCGAGCTGCAAG
AACTCTTCCTCACGCGCGTCGGGCTCGACATCGGCAAGGTGTGGGTCGCGGACGACGGCGCCGCCGTGGC
GGTCTGGACCACGCCGGAGAGCGTCGAAGCGGGGGCGGTGTTCGCCGAGATCGGCCCGCGCATGGCCGAG
TTGAGCGGTTCCCGGCTGGCCGCGCAGCAACAGATGGAAGGCCTCCTGGCGCCGCACCGGCCCAAGGAGC
CCGCGTGGTTCCTGGCCACCGTCGGCGTCTCGCCCGACCACCAGGGCAAGGGTCTGGGCAGCGCCGTCGT
GCTCCCCGGAGTGGAGGCGGCCGAGCGCGCCGGGGTGCCCGCCTTCCTGGAGACCTCCGCGCCCCGCAAC
CTCCCCTTCTACGAGCGGCTCGGCTTCACCGTCACCGCCGACGTCGAGGTGCCCGAAGGACCGCGCACCT
GGTGCATGACCCGCAAGCCCGGTGCCAGTTAACGAATTCTAGATCTTGAGACAAATGGCAGTATTCATCC
ACAATTTTAAAAGAAAAGGGGGGATTGGGGGGTACAGTGCAGGGGAAAGAATAGTAGACATAATAGCAAC
AGACATACAAACTAAAGAATTACAAAAACAAATTACAAAAATTCAAAATTTTCGGGTTTATTACAGGGAC
AGCAGAGATCCACTTTGGCGCCGGCTCGAGGCCTGCAGGTGCAAAGATGGATAAAGTTTTAAACAGAGAG
GAATCTTTGCAGCTAATGGACCTTCTAGGTCTTGAAAGGAGTGGGAATTGGCTCCGGTGCCCGTCAGTGG
GCAGAGCGCACATCGCCCACAGTCCCCGAGAAGTTGGGGGGAGGGGTCGGCAATTGAACCGGTGCCTAGA
GAAGGTGGCGCGGGGTAAACTGGGAAAGTGATGTCGTGTACTGGCTCCGCCTTTTTCCCGAGGGTGGGGG
AGAACCGTATATAAGTGCAGTAGTCGCCGTGAACGTTCTTTTTCGCAACGGGTTTGCCGCCAGAACACAG
GTAAGTGCCGTGTGTGGTTCCCGCGGGCCTGGCCTCTTTACGGGTTATGGCCCTTGCGTGCCTTGAATTA
CTTCCACCTGGCTGCAGTACGTGATTCTTGATCCCGAGCTTCGGGTTGGAAGTGGGTGGGAGAGTTCGAG
GCCTTGCGCTTAAGGAGCCCCTTCGCCTCGTGCTTGAGTTGAGGCCTGGCCTGGGCGCTGGGGCCGCCGC
GTGCGAATCTGGTGGCACCTTCGCGCCTGTCTCGCTGCTTTCGATAAGTCTCTAGCCATTTAAAATTTTT
GATGACCTGCTGCGACGCTTTTTTTCTGGCAAGATAGTCTTGTAAATGCGGGCCAAGATCTGCACACTGG
TATTTCGGTTTTTGGGGCCGCGGGCGGCGACGGGGCCCGTGCGTCCCAGCGCACATGTTCGGCGAGGCGG
GGCCTGCGAGCGCGGCCACCGAGAATCGGACGGGGGTAGTCTCAAGCTGGCCGGCCTGCTCTGGTGCCTG
GCCTCGCGCCGCCGTGTATCGCCCCGCCCTGGGCGGCAAGGCTGGCCCGGTCGGCACCAGTTGCGTGAGC
GGAAAGATGGCCGCTTCCCGGCCCTGCTGCAGGGAGCTCAAAATGGAGGACGCGGCGCTCGGGAGAGCGG
GCGGGTGAGTCACCCACACAAAGGAAAAGGGCCTTTCCGTCCTCAGCCGTCGCTTCATGTGACTCCACGG
AGTACCGGGCGCCGTCCAGGCACCTCGATTAGTTCTCGAGCTTTTGGAGTACGTCGTCTTTAGGTTGGGG
GGAGGGGTTTTATGCGATGGAGTTTCCCCACACTGAGTGGGTGGAGACTGAAGTTAGGCCAGCTTGGCAC
TTGATGTAATTCTCCTTGGAATTTGCCCTTTTTGAGTTTGGATCTTGGTTCATTCTCAAGCCTCAGACAG
TGGTTCAAAGTTTTTTTCTTCCATTTCAGGTGTCGTGAGGCTAGCACCGCCACCATGTCCGAGGACTCGA
GCGCCCTGCCCTGGTCCATCAACAGGGACGATTACGAGCTGCAGGAGGTGATCGGGAGTGGAGCAACTGC
TGTAGTCCAAGCAGCTTATTGTGCCCCTAAAAAGGAGAAAGTGGCAATCAAACGGATAAACCTTGAGAAA
TGTCAAACTAGCATGGATGAACTCCTGAAAGAAATTCAAGCCATGAGTCAATGCCATCATCCTAATATTG
TATCTTACTACACATCTTTTGTGGTAAAAGATGAGCTGTGGCTTGTCATGAAGCTGCTAAGTGGAGGTTC
TGTTCTGGATATTATTAAGCACATTGTGGCAAAAGGGGAACACAAAAGTGGAGTCCTAGATGAATCTACC
ATTGCTACGATACTCCGAGAAGTACTGGAAGGGCTGGAATATCTGCATAAAAATGGACAGATCCACAGAG
ATGTGAAAGCTGGAAACATTCTTCTTGGAGAAGATGGCTCAGTACAGATTGCAGACTTTGGGGTTAGTGC
TTTTTTAGCAACTGGTGGTGATATTACCCGAAATAAAGTGAGAAAGACCTTTGTTGGCACCCCTTGTTGG
ATGGCACCTGAAGTTATGGAACAGGTCCGTGGTTATGATTTCAAAGCTGATATTTGGAGTTTTGGAATTA
CAGCAATTGAATTGGCTACAGGGGCGGCTCCTTATCATAAATATCCACCAATGAAGGTTTTAATGCTGAC
ACTGCAGAACGATCCTCCTTCTTTGGAAACTGGTGTTCAAGATAAAGAAATGCTGAAAAAATATGGAAAA
TCATTTAGAAAAATGATTTCATTGTGCCTTCAAAAAGATCCAGAAAAAAGACCAACAGCAGCAGAACTAT
TAAGGCACAAATTTTTCCAGAAAGCAAAGAATAAAGAATTTCTTCAAGAAAAAACATTGCAGAGAGCACC
AACCATTTCTGAAAGAGCAAAAAAGGTTCGGAGAGTACCAGGTTCCAGTGGGCGTCTTCATAAGACAGAG
GATGGAGGCTGGGAGTGGAGTGATGATGAATTTGATGAAGAAAGTGAGGAAGGGAAAGCAGCAATTTCAC
AACTCAGGTCTCCCCGAGTGAAAGAATCAATATCAAATTCTGAGCTCTTTCCAACAACTGATCCTGTGGG
TACTTTGCTCCAAGTTCCAGAACAGATCTCTGCTCATCTACCTCAGCCAGCTGGGCAGATTGCTACACAG
CCAACTCAAGTCTCTCTCCCACCCACCGCAGAGCCAGCAAAAACAGCTCAGGCTTTGTCTTCAGGATCAG
GTTCACAAGAAACCAAGATCCCAATCAGTCTAGTACTAAGATTAAGGAATTCCAAAAAAGAACTAAATGA
TATTCGATTTGAATTTACTCCTGGGAGAGATACAGCAGAGGGTGTCTCTCAGGAACTCATTTCTGCTGGC
CTGGTCGACGGAAGGGATTTAGTAATAGTGGCAGCTAATTTGCAGAAAATTGTGGAAGAACCTCAGTCAA
ATCGATCTGTCACTTTCAAACTGGCATCTGGTGTCGAAGGCTCAGATATTCCTGATGATGGTAAACTGAT
AGGATTTGCCCAGCTCAGCATCAGCTAGTAATGAACTAGTCCGTAACTTGAAAGTATTTCGATTTCTTGG
CTTTATATATCTTGTGGAAAGGACGAAGCCCACGTAGTGTGCGTGGCCCAACGCGTTAAGTCGACAATCA
ACCTCTGGATTACAAAATTTGTGAAAGATTGACTGGTATTCTTAACTATGTTGCTCCTTTTACGCTATGT
GGATACGCTGCTTTAATGCCTTTGTATCATGCTATTGCTTCCCGTATGGCTTTCATTTTCTCCTCCTTGT
ATAAATCCTGGTTGCTGTCTCTTTATGAGGAGTTGTGGCCCGTTGTCAGGCAACGTGGCGTGGTGTGCAC
TGTGTTTGCTGACGCAACCCCCACTGGTTGGGGCATTGCCACCACCTGTCAGCTCCTTTCCGGGACTTTC
GCTTTCCCCCTCCCTATTGCCACGGCGGAACTCATCGCCGCCTGCCTTGCCCGCTGCTGGACAGGGGCTC
GGCTGTTGGGCACTGACAATTCCGTGGTGTTGTCGGGGAAATCATCGTCCTTTCCTTGGCTGCTCGCCTG
TGTTGCCACCTGGATTCTGCGCGGGACGTCCTTCTGCTACGTCCCTTCGGCCCTCAATCCAGCGGACCTT
CCTTCCCGCGGCCTGCTGCCGGCTCTGCGGCCTCTTCCGCGTCTTCGCCTTCGCCCTCAGACGAGTCGGA
TCTCCCTTTGGGCCGCCTCCCCGCGTCGACTTTAAGACCAATGACTTACAAGGCAGCTGTAGATCTTAGC
CACTTTTTAAAAGAAAAGGGGGGACTGGAAGGGCTAATTCACTCCCAACGAAGACAAGATCTGCTTTTTG
CTTGTACTGGGTCTCTCTGGTTAGACCAGATCTGAGCCTGGGAGCTCTCTGGCTAACTAGGGAACCCACT
GCTTAAGCCTCAATAAAGCTTGCCTTGAGTGCTTCAAGTAGTGTGTGCCCGTCTGTTGTGTGACTCTGGT
AACTAGAGATCCCTCAGACCCTTTTAGTCAGTGTGGAAAATCTCTAGCAGTACGTATAGTAGTTCATGTC
ATCTTATTATTCAGTATTTATAACTTGCAAAGAAATGAATATCAGAGAGTGAGAGGAACTTGTTTATTGC
AGCTTATAATGGTTACAAATAAAGCAATAGCATCACAAATTTCACAAATAAAGCATTTTTTTCACTGCAT
TCTAGTTGTGGTTTGTCCAAACTCATCAATGTATCTTATCATGTCTGGCTCTAGCTATCCCGCCCCTAAC
TCCGCCCATCCCGCCCCTAACTCCGCCCAGTTCCGCCCATTCTCCGCCCCATGGCTGACTAATTTTTTTT
ATTTATGCAGAGGCCGAGGCCGCCTCGGCCTCTGAGCTATTCCAGAAGTAGTGAGGAGGCTTTTTTGGAG
GCCTAGGGACGTACCCAATTCGCCCTATAGTGAGTCGTATTACGCGCGCTCACTGGCCGTCGTTTTACAA
CGTCGTGACTGGGAAAACCCTGGCGTTACCCAACTTAATCGCCTTGCAGCACATCCCCCTTTCGCCAGCT
GGCGTAATAGCGAAGAGGCCCGCACCGATCGCCCTTCCCAACAGTTGCGCAGCCTGAATGGCGAATGGG
[124 nt withheld, positions 7280-7403]
C
[91 nt withheld, positions 7405-7495]
A
[49 nt withheld, positions 7497-7545]
CCTTTGACGTTGGAGTCCACGTTCTTT
[37 nt withheld, positions 7573-7609]
ACCCTATCTCGGTCTATTCTTTTGATTTATAAGGGATTTTGCCGATTTCGGCCTATTGGTTAAAAAATGA
GCTGATTTAACAAAAATTTAACGCGAATTTTAACAAAATATTAACGCTTACAATTTAGGTGGCACTTTTC
GGGGAAATGTGCGCGGAACCCCTATTTGTTTATTTTTCTAAATACATTCAAATATGTATCCGCTCATGAG
ACAATAACCCTGATAAATGCTTCAATAATATTGAAAAAGGAAGAGTATGAGTATTCAACATTTCCGTGTC
GCCCTTATTCCCTTTTTTGCGGCATTTTGCCTTCCTGTTTTTGCTCACCCAGAAACGCTGGTGAAAGTAA
AAGATGCTGAAGATCAGTTGGGTGCACGAGTGGGTTACATCGAACTGGATCTCAACAGCGGTAAGATCCT
TGAGAGTTTTCGCCCCGAAGAACGTTTTCCAATGATGAGCACTTTTAAAGTTCTGCTATGTGGCGCGGTA
TTATCCCGTATTGACGCCGGGCAAGAGCAACTCGGTCGCCGCATACACTATTCTCAGAATGACTTGGTTG
AGTACTCACCAGTCACAGAAAAGCATCTTACGGATGGCATGACAGTAAGAGAATTATGCAGTGCTGCCAT
AACCATGAGTGATAACACTGCGGCCAACTTACTTCTGACAACGATCGGAGGACCGAAGGAGCTAACCGCT
TTTTTGCACAACATGGGGGATCATGTAACTCGCCTTGATCGTTGGGAACCGGAGCTGAATGAAGCCATAC
CAAACGACGAGCGTGACACCACGATGCCTGTAGCAATGGCAACAACGTTGCGCAAACTATTAACTGGCGA
ACTACTTACTCTAGCTTCCCGGCAACAATTAATAGACTGGATGGAGGCGGATAAAGTTGCAGGACCACTT
CTGCGCTCGGCCCTTCCGGCTGGCTGGTTTATTGCTGATAAATCTGGAGCCGGTGAGCGTGGGTCTCGCG
GTATCATTGCAGCACTGGGGCCAGATGGTAAGCCCTCCCGTATCGTAGTTATCTACACGACGGGGAGTCA
GGCAACTATGGATGAACGAAATAGACAGATCGCTGAGATAGGTGCCTCACTGATTAAGCATTGGTAACTG
TCAGACCAAGTTTACTCATATATACTTTAGATTGATTTAAAACTTCATTTTTAATTTAAAAGGATCTAGG
TGAAGATCCTTTTTGATAATCTCATGACCAAAATCCCTTAACGTGAGTTTTCGTTCCACTGAGCGTCAGA
CCCCGTAGAAAAGATCAAAGGATCTTCTTGAGATCCTTTTTTTCTGCGCGTAATCTGCTGCTTGCAAACA
AAAAAACCACCGCTACCAGCGGTGGTTTGTTTGCCGGATCAAGAGCTACCAACTCTTTTTCCGAAGGTAA
CTGGCTTCAGCAGAGCGCAGATACCAAATACTGTTCTTCTAGTGTAGCCGTAGTTAGGCCACCACTTCAA
GAACTCTGTAGCACCGCCTACATACCTCGCTCTGCTAATCCTGTTACCAGTGGCTGCTGCCAGTGGCGAT
AAGTCGTGTCTTACCGGGTTGGACTCAAGACGATAGTTACCGGATAAGGCGCAGCGGTCGGGCTGAACGG
GGGGTTCGTGCACACAGCCCAGCTTGGAGCGAACGACCTACACCGAACTGAGATACCTACAGCGTGAGCT
ATGAGAAAGCGCCACGCTTCCCGAAGGGAGAAAGGCGGACAGGTATCCGGTAAGCGGCAGGGTCGGAACA
GGAGAGCGCACGAGGGAGCTTCCAGGGGGAAACGCCTGGTATCTTTATAGTCCTGTCGGGTTTCGCCACC
TCTGACTTGAGCGTCGATTTTTGTGATGCTCGTCAGGGGGGCGGAGCCTATGGAAAAACGCCAGCAACGC
GGCCTTTTTACGGTTCCTGGCCTTTTGCTGGCCTTTTGCTCACATGTTCTTTCCTGCGTTATCCCCTGAT
TCTGTGGATAACCGTATTACCGCCTTTGAGTGAGCTGATACCGCTCGCCGCAGCCGAACGACCGAGCGCA
GCGAGTCAGTGAGCGAGGAAGCGGAAGAGCGCCCAATACGCAAACCGCCTCTCCCCGCGCGTTGGCCGAT
TCATTAATGCAGCTGGCACGACAGGTTTCCCGACTGGAAAGCGGGCAGTGAGCGCAACGCAATTAATGTG
AGTTAGCTCACTCATTAGGCACCCCAGGCTTTACACTTTATGCTTCCGGCTCGTATGTTGTGTGGAATTG
TGAGCGGATAACAATTTCACACAGGAAACAGCTATGACCATGATTACGCCAAGCGCGCAATTAACCCTCA
CTAAAGGGAACAAAAGCTGGAGCTGCAAGC
