>Addgene plasmid #142431 | TFORF2477 | depositor partial sequence | sequence record 279431 | Insert
ACCGCCACCATGTCCGAGGACTCGAGCGCCCTGCCCTGGTCCATCAACAGGGACGATTACGAGCTGCAGG
AGGTGATCGGGAGTGGAGCAACTGCTGTAGTCCAAGCAGCTTATTGTGCCCCTAAAAAGGAGAAAGTGGC
AATCAAACGGATAAACCTTGAGAAATGTCAAACTAGCATGGATGAACTCCTGAAAGAAATTCAAGCCATG
AGTCAATGCCATCATCCTAATATTGTATCTTACTACACATCTTTTGTGGTAAAAGATGAGCTGTGGCTTG
TCATGAAGCTGCTAAGTGGAGGTTCTGTTCTGGATATTATTAAGCACATTGTGGCAAAAGGGGAACACAA
AAGTGGAGTCCTAGATGAATCTACCATTGCTACGATACTCCGAGAAGTACTGGAAGGGCTGGAATATCTG
CATAAAAATGGACAGATCCACAGAGATGTGAAAGCTGGAAACATTCTTCTTGGAGAAGATGGCTCAGTAC
AGATTGCAGACTTTGGGGTTAGTGCTTTTTTAGCAACTGGTGGTGATATTACCCGAAATAAAGTGAGAAA
GACCTTTGTTGGCACCCCTTGTTGGATGGCACCTGAAGTTATGGAACAGGTCCGTGGTTATGATTTCAAA
GCTGATATTTGGAGTTTTGGAATTACAGCAATTGAATTGGCTACAGGGGCGGCTCCTTATCATAAATATC
CACCAATGAAGGTTTTAATGCTGACACTGCAGAACGATCCTCCTTCTTTGGAAACTGGTGTTCAAGATAA
AGAAATGCTGAAAAAATATGGAAAATCATTTAGAAAAATGATTTCATTGTGCCTTCAAAAAGATCCAGAA
AAAAGACCAACAGCAGCAGAACTATTAAGGCACAAATTTTTCCAGAAAGCAAAGAATAAAGAATTTCTTC
AAGAAAAAACATTGCAGAGAGCACCAACCATTTCTGAAAGAGCAAAAAAGGTTCGGAGAGTACCAGGTTC
CAGTGGGCGTCTTCATAAGACAGAGGATGGAGGCTGGGAGTGGAGTGATGATGAATTTGATGAAGAAAGT
GAGGAAGGGAAAGCAGCAATTTCACAACTCAGGTCTCCCCGAGTGAAAGAATCAATATCAAATTCTGAGC
TCTTTCCAACAACTGATCCTGTGGGTACTTTGCTCCAAGTTCCAGAACAGATCTCTGCTCATCTACCTCA
GCCAGCTGGGCAGATTGCTACACAGCCAACTCAAGTCTCTCTCCCACCCACCGCAGAGCCAGCAAAAACA
GCTCAGGCTTTGTCTTCAGGATCAGGTTCACAAGAAACCAAGATCCCAATCAGTCTAGTACTAAGATTAA
GGAATTCCAAAAAAGAACTAAATGATATTCGATTTGAATTTACTCCTGGGAGAGATACAGCAGAGGGTGT
CTCTCAGGAACTCATTTCTGCTGGCCTGGTCGACGGAAGGGATTTAGTAATAGTGGCAGCTAATTTGCAG
AAAATTGTGGAAGAACCTCAGTCAAATCGATCTGTCACTTTCAAACTGGCATCTGGTGTCGAAGGCTCAG
ATATTCCTGATGATGGTAAACTGATAGGATTTGCCCAGCTCAGCATCAGCTAGTAATGAACTAGTCCGTA
ACTTGAAAGTATTTCGATTTCTTGGCTTTATATATCTTGTGGAAAGGACGAAGCCCACGTAGTGTGCGTG
GCCCA
