>Addgene plasmid #142431 | TFORF2477 | depositor partial sequence | sequence record 279432 | Barcode
AGCCCACGTAGTGTGCGTGGCCCA
